Addgene plasmid #13718: pB-actin E6, E7 TTL
Depositing lab: Karl Munger. Depositing organization: National Cancer Institute (NCI). Publication: The E6 and E7 genes of the human papillomavirus type 16 together are necessary and sufficient for transformation of primary human keratinocytes. Münger K, Phelps WC, Bubb V, Howley PM, Schlegel R. J Virol. 1989 Oct . 63(10):4417-21. PubMed 2476573.
Backbone
  Vector backbone: pB-actin
  Backbone size w/o insert (bp): 7500
  Vector type: Mammalian Expression
Growth in bacteria
  Bacterial resistance: Ampicillin, 100 μg/mL
  Growth temperature: 37°C
  Growth strain: DH5alpha
  Copy number: Low Copy
Gene/Insert
  Cloning method: Restriction Enzyme; 5′ cloning site Sal 1 (not destroyed); 3′ cloning site HindIII (not destroyed)
  Sequencing primers: 5′ n/a
Terms and licenses: Academic/Nonprofit Terms; Industry Terms: Not Available to Industry
How to cite: pB-actin E6, E7 TTL was a gift from Karl Munger (Addgene plasmid # 13718 ; http://n2t.net/addgene:13718 ; RRID:Addgene_13718)
