[The description below was written by a language model from this plasmid's Addgene catalogue record.]
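Description:
pB-actin E6, E7 TTL is a mammalian expression plasmid built on the pB-actin backbone, recorded as about 7.5 kb without insert. It is propagated in E. coli under ampicillin selection and is listed as low copy. The record does not name the origin of replication, any mammalian selection marker, or the promoter. The backbone name suggests a beta-actin promoter drives expression, but this is an inference from the name, not a stated field.

The insert field is not filled in beyond the cloning details: the fragment was placed by restriction cloning between a SalI site at the 5′ end and a HindIII site at the 3′ end, and both sites are retained, so the insert can be excised or exchanged. The plasmid name and the associated publication, which examined the requirement for the human papillomavirus type 16 E6 and E7 genes in transforming primary human keratinocytes, indicate that the insert carries the HPV-16 E6/E7 early region. The "TTL" suffix probably denotes a translation termination linker, a short oligonucleotide carrying stop codons that truncates an open reading frame. By its position in the name it would disrupt E7 and leave E6 intact, but the record does not define the abbreviation or give the site of any such mutation, and no insert size, tags or feature table are provided.

On that reading, the construct would serve as a mutant control alongside wild-type E6/E7 expression plasmids, helping to separate the contributions of the two viral oncogenes in keratinocyte transformation or immortalisation assays. Users should confirm the exact insert structure by sequencing.
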