>Addgene plasmid #13718 | pB-actin E6, E7 TTL | addgene partial sequence | sequence record 64345 | pB-actin-3 5'-TCG GCC ACA TTG TGA ACT-3'
CACCGACTGCTGTCACCTTCACCGTTCCAGTTTTTAAATCCTGAGTAGCTTATCGATGATAAGCTGTCAA
ACATGAGAATTCCAAGCTTGAATTCGAGCTCGGTACCTGCAGGATCAGCCATGGTAGATTATGGTTTCTG
AGAACAGATGGGGCACACAATTCCTAGTGTGCCCATTAACAGGTCTTCCAAAGTACGAATGTCTACGTGT
GTGCTTTGTACGCACAACCGAAGCGTAGAGTCACACTTGCAACAAAAGGTTACAATATTGTAATGTTAGT
TAACTAACTGTCCGGTTCTGCTTGTCCAGCTGGACCATCTATTTCATCCTCCTCCTCTGAGCTGTCATTT
AATTGCTCATAACAGTAGAGATCAGTTGTCTCTGGTTGCAAATCTAACATATATTCATGCAATGTAGGTG
TATCTCCATGCATGATTA
[474 nt withheld, positions 439-912]
AAAAGGATCCTCTAGAGTCGACTGATCCTGCGAGAATAGCCGGGCGCGCTGTGAGCCGAAGTC
